Addgene plasmid #193239: Lenti-sgSpen#1/Cre
Purpose: Lentiviral vector expressing Cre recombinase (driven by mPGK promoter) and an sgRNA against the mouse Spen gene
Depositing lab: Julien Sage. Depositing organization: Stanford University. Publication: A multiplexed in vivo approach to identify driver genes in small cell lung cancer. Lee MC, Cai H, Murray CW, Li C, Shue YT, Andrejka L, He AL, Holzem AME, Drainas AP, Ko JH, Coles GL, Kong C, Zhu S, Zhu C, Wang J, van de Rijn M, Petrov DA, Winslow MM, Sage J. Cell Rep. 2023 Jan 13;42(1):111990. doi: 10.1016/j.celrep.2023.111990. PubMed 36640300.
Backbone
  Vector backbone: pLL3.3
  Vector type: Mammalian Expression, Lentiviral, CRISPR
Growth in bacteria
  Bacterial resistance: Ampicillin, 100 μg/mL
  Growth temperature: 37°C
  Growth strain: NEB Stable
  Copy number: High Copy
Gene/Insert
  Gene/Insert name: sgSpen#1
  gRNA/shRNA sequence: AAGAGGTCCAGCTCTCCTCG
  Species: M. musculus (mouse)
  Insert size (bp): 20
  Entrez Gene: Spen (a.k.a. Mint, mKIAA0929)
  Promoter: U6
  Cloning method: Restriction Enzyme; 5′ cloning site Unknown (unknown if destroyed); 3′ cloning site Unknown (unknown if destroyed)
Terms and licenses: Academic/Nonprofit Terms; Industry Terms: Not Available to Industry
Depositor comments: Please visit https://www.biorxiv.org/content/10.1101/2022.03.28.485708v1 for bioRxiv preprint.
How to cite: Lenti-sgSpen#1/Cre was a gift from Julien Sage (Addgene plasmid # 193239 ; http://n2t.net/addgene:193239 ; RRID:Addgene_193239)
