[The description below was written by a language model from this plasmid's Addgene catalogue record and pLannotate feature annotations shown in this document.]
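Description:
Lenti-sgSpen#1/Cre is an HIV-1-based lentiviral CRISPR vector built on the pLL3.3 backbone that delivers both Cre recombinase and a single guide RNA targeting the mouse Spen gene (also known as Mint). In bacteria it is maintained as a high-copy plasmid through a ColE1/pUC-type origin and selected with ampicillin via the β-lactamase gene. The viral portion begins with a CMV enhancer/promoter fused to a truncated 5' LTR, an arrangement that drives transcription of the viral genome in packaging cells. This is followed by the Ψ packaging signal with an adjoining gag fragment, the Rev response element for nuclear export of the unspliced genomic RNA, and the cPPT/CTS element that aids nuclear import of the reverse-transcribed genome. A WPRE downstream of the payload enhances transcript stability and expression, and a second truncated LTR, preceded by a nef-derived fragment, closes the provirus.

The payload consists of two independent expression units. A human U6 RNA polymerase III promoter drives the 20-nt Spen-targeting spacer joined to the Streptococcus pyogenes Cas9 guide scaffold (annotated as a tracrRNA fragment), and a mouse PGK promoter drives Cre. The vector carries no Cas9, so the nuclease must be supplied by the target cells. This design suits animals or cells with loxP-controlled alleles, including Cre-activated Cas9: a single transduction event triggers recombination and directs Cas9 to disrupt Spen in the same cell. The associated publication describes a multiplexed in vivo approach to identify driver genes in small cell lung cancer, which is consistent with using this vector to test Spen loss in mouse tumour models.
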