Features (pLannotate 1.2.2; 21 found; start..end, strand, type, name):
      1..380     +  enhancer       CMV enhancer: human cytomegalovirus immediate early enhancer
    381..580     +  promoter       CMV promoter: human cytomegalovirus (CMV) immediate early promoter
    598..778     +  LTR            5' LTR (truncated): truncated 5' long terminal repeat (LTR) from HIV-1
    825..950     +  misc_feature   HIV-1 Ψ: packaging signal of human immunodeficiency virus type 1
    934..1272    +  CDS            HIV-1 gag (fragment): gag protein from human immunodeficiency virus 1; gag
   1447..1680    +  misc_feature   RRE: The Rev response element (RRE) of HIV-1 allows for Rev-dependent mRNA export from the nucleus to the cytoplasm.
   2057..2157    +  CDS            Rev (fragment): human immunodeficiency virus 1 (HIV-1) Rev protein; rev; enhances nuclear export of unspliced and incompletely spliced viral mRNAs
   2207..2324    +  misc_feature   cPPT/CTS: central polypurine tract and central termination sequence of HIV-1
   2406..2646    +  promoter       U6 promoter: RNA polymerase III promoter for human U6 snRNA
   2694..2761    +  misc_RNA       tracrRNA (fragment): trans-activating CRISPR RNA for the Streptococcus pyogenes CRISPR/Cas9 system
   2814..3306    +  promoter       PGK promoter: mouse phosphoglycerate kinase 1 promoter
   3336..4366    +  CDS            Cre (fragment): site-specific recombinase Cre is a site-specific recombinase from bacteriophage P1. Recombination occurs at loxP sequences.
   4399..4422    +  misc_feature   MCS (fragment): pBluescript multiple cloning site
   4422..5010    +  misc_feature   WPRE: woodchuck hepatitis virus posttranscriptional regulatory element
   5011..5030    +  misc_feature   MCS (fragment): pBluescript multiple cloning site
   5032..5532    +  CDS            nef (fragment): NEF_HV1LA - Experimental evidence at protein level: Swiss-Prot protein existence level 1. Extracellular Nef protein targets CD4(+) T-lymphocytes for apoptosis by interacting with CXCR4 surface receptors. From Human immunodeficiency virus type 1 group M subtype B (isolate Lai) (HIV-1).
   5539..5719    +  LTR            5' LTR (truncated): truncated 5' long terminal repeat (LTR) from HIV-1
   5781..6369    -  rep_origin     ori: high-copy-number ColE1/pMB1/pBR322/pUC origin of replication
   6540..7400    -  CDS            AmpR: β-lactamase; bla; confers resistance to ampicillin, carbenicillin, and related antibiotics
   7401..7505    -  promoter       AmpR promoter: bla
   7564..7616    -  misc_feature   bom (fragment): basis of mobility region from pBR322
>Addgene plasmid #193239 | Lenti-sgSpen#1/Cre | addgene full sequence | sequence record 379586 | Addgene NGS Result
GACATTGATTATTGACTAGTTATTAATAGTAATCAATTACGGGGTCATTAGTTCATAGCCCATATATGGA
GTTCCGCGTTACATAACTTACGGTAAATGGCCCGCCTGGCTGACCGCCCAACGACCCCCGCCCATTGACG
TCAATAATGACGTATGTTCCCATAGTAACGCCAATAGGGACTTTCCATTGACGTCAATGGGTGGAGTATT
TACGGTAAACTGCCCACTTGGCAGTACATCAAGTGTATCATATGCCAAGTACGCCCCCTATTGACGTCAA
TGACGGTAAATGGCCCGCCTGGCATTATGCCCAGTACATGACCTTATGGGACTTTCCTACTTGGCAGTAC
ATCTACGTATTAGTCATCGCTATTACCATGGTGATGCGGTTTTGGCAGTACATCAATGGGCGTGGATAGC
GGTTTGACTCACGGGGATTTCCAAGTCTCCACCCCATTGACGTCAATGGGAGTTTGTTTTGGCACCAAAA
TCAACGGGACTTTCCAAAATGTCGTAACAACTCCGCCCCATTGACGCAAATGGGCGGTAGGCGTGTACGG
TGGGAGGTCTATATAAGCAGCGCGTTTTGCCTGTACTGGGTCTCTCTGGTTAGACCAGATCTGAGCCTGG
GAGCTCTCTGGCTAACTAGGGAACCCACTGCTTAAGCCTCAATAAAGCTTGCCTTGAGTGCTTCAAGTAG
TGTGTGCCCGTCTGTTGTGTGACTCTGGTAACTAGAGATCCCTCAGACCCTTTTAGTCAGTGTGGAAAAT
CTCTAGCAGTGGCGCCCGAACAGGGACTTGAAAGCGAAAGGGAAACCAGAGGAGCTCTCTCGACGCAGGA
CTCGGCTTGCTGAAGCGCGCACGGCAAGAGGCGAGGGGCGGCGACTGGTGAGTACGCCAAAAATTTTGAC
TAGCGGAGGCTAGAAGGAGAGAGATGGGTGCGAGAGCGTCAGTATTAAGCGGGGGAGAATTAGATCGCGA
TGGGAAAAAATTCGGTTAAGGCCAGGGGGAAAGAAAAAATATAAATTAAAACATATAGTATGGGCAAGCA
GGGAGCTAGAACGATTCGCAGTTAATCCTGGCCTGTTAGAAACATCAGAAGGCTGTAGACAAATACTGGG
ACAGCTACAACCATCCCTTCAGACAGGATCAGAAGAACTTAGATCATTATATAATACAGTAGCAACCCTC
TATTGTGTGCATCAAAGGATAGAGATAAAAGACACCAAGGAAGCTTTAGACAAGATAGAGGAAGAGCAAA
ACAAAAGTAAGACCACCGCACAGCAAGCGGCCGGCCGCTGATCTTCAGACCTGGAGGAGGAGATATGAGG
GACAATTGGAGAAGTGAATTATATAAATATAAAGTAGTAAAAATTGAACCATTAGGAGTAGCACCCACCA
AGGCAAAGAGAAGAGTGGTGCAGAGAGAAAAAAGAGCAGTGGGAATAGGAGCTTTGTTCCTTGGGTTCTT
GGGAGCAGCAGGAAGCACTATGGGCGCAGCGTCAATGACGCTGACGGTACAGGCCAGACAATTATTGTCT
GGTATAGTGCAGCAGCAGAACAATTTGCTGAGGGCTATTGAGGCGCAACAGCATCTGTTGCAACTCACAG
TCTGGGGCATCAAGCAGCTCCAGGCAAGAATCCTGGCTGTGGAAAGATACCTAAAGGATCAACAGCTCCT
GGGGATTTGGGGTTGCTCTGGAAAACTCATTTGCACCACTGCTGTGCCTTGGAATGCTAGTTGGAGTAAT
AAATCTCTGGAACAGATTTGGAATCACACGACCTGGATGGAGTGGGACAGAGAAATTAACAATTACACAA
GCTTAATACACTCCTTAATTGAAGAATCGCAAAACCAGCAAGAAAAGAATGAACAAGAATTATTGGAATT
AGATAAATGGGCAAGTTTGTGGAATTGGTTTAACATAACAAATTGGCTGTGGTATATAAAATTATTCATA
ATGATAGTAGGAGGCTTGGTAGGTTTAAGAATAGTTTTTGCTGTACTTTCTATAGTGAATAGAGTTAGGC
AGGGATATTCACCATTATCGTTTCAGACCCACCTCCCAACCCCGAGGGGACCCGACAGGCCCGAAGGAAT
AGAAGAAGAAGGTGGAGAGAGAGACAGAGACAGATCCATTCGATTAGTGAACGGATCGGCACTGCGTGCG
CCAATTCTGCAGACAAATGGCAGTATTCATCCACAATTTTAAAAGAAAAGGGGGGATTGGGGGGTACAGT
GCAGGGGAAAGAATAGTAGACATAATAGCAACAGACATACAAACTAAAGAATTACAAAAACAAATTACAA
AAATTCAAAATTTTCGGGTTTATTACAGGGACAGCAGAGATCCAGTTTGGTTAGTACCGGGCCCGCTCTA
GCCCTGCAGGAACTGTTTAAACTGTGAGGGCCTATTTCCCATGATTCCTTCATATTTGCATATACGATAC
AAGGCTGTTAGAGAGATAATTGGAATTAATTTGACTGTAAACACAAAGATATTAGTACAAAATACGTGAC
GTAGAAAGTAATAATTTCTTGGGTAGTTTGCAGTTTTAAAATTATGTTTTAAAATGGACTATCATATGCT
TACCGTAACTTGAAAGTATTTCGATTTCTTGGCTTTATATATCTTGTGGAAAGGACCAAACACCGAAGAG
GTCCAGCTCTCCTCGGTTTAAGAGCTATGCTGGAAACAGCATAGCAAGTTTAAATAAGGCTAGTCCGTTA
TCAACTTGAAAAAGTGGCACCGAGTCGGTGCTTTTTTGTTTGGCGCGCCTATGGCTTAATTAACATGGCG
GCCGCATTCTACCGGGTAGGGGAGGCGCTTTTCCCAAGGCAGTCTGGAGCATGCGCTTTAGCAGCCCCGC
TGGGCACTTGGCGCTACACAAGTGGCCTCTGGCCTCGCACACATTCCACATCCACCGGTAGGCGCCAACC
GGCTCCGTTCTTTGGTGGCCCCTTCGCGCCACCTTCTACTCCTCCCCTAGTCAGGAAGTTCCCCCCCGCC
CCGCAGCTCGCGTCGTGCAGGACGTGACAAATGGAAGTAGCACGTCTCACTAGTCTCGTGCAGATGGACA
GCACCGCTGAGCAATGGAAGCGGGTAGGCCTTTGGGGCAGCGGCCAATAGCAGCTTTGCTCCTTCGCTTT
CTGGGCTCAGAGGCTGGGAAGGGGTGGGTCCGGGGGCGGGCTCAGGGGCGGGCTCAGGGGCGGGGCGGGC
GCCCGAAGGTCCTCCGGAGGCCCGGCATTCTGCACGCTTCAAAAGCGCACGTCTGCCGCGCTGTTCTCCT
CTTCCTCATCTCCGGGACCCGGGATGCCCAAGAAGAAGAGGAAGGTGTCCAATTTACTGACCGTACACCA
AAATTTGCCTGCATTACCGGTCGATGCAACGAGTGATGAGGTTCGCAAGAACCTGATGGACATGTTCAGG
GATCGCCAGGCGTTTTCTGAGCATACCTGGAAAATGCTTCTGTCCGTTTGCCGGTCGTGGGCGGCATGGT
GCAAGTTGAATAACCGGAAATGGTTTCCCGCAGAACCTGAAGATGTTCGCGATTATCTTCTATATCTTCA
GGCGCGCGGTCTGGCAGTAAAAACTATCCAGCAACATTTGGGCCAGCTAAACATGCTTCATCGTCGGTCC
GGGCTGCCACGACCAAGTGACAGCAATGCTGTTTCACTGGTTATGCGGCGGATCCGAAAAGAAAACGTTG
ATGCCGGTGAACGTGCAAAACAGGCTCTAGCGTTCGAACGCACTGATTTCGACCAGGTTCGTTCACTCAT
GGAAAATAGCGATCGCTGCCAGGATATACGTAATCTGGCATTTCTGGGGATTGCTTATAACACCCTGTTA
CGTATAGCCGAAATTGCCAGGATCAGGGTTAAAGATATCTCACGTACTGACGGTGGGAGAATGTTAATCC
ATATTGGCAGAACGAAAACGCTGGTTAGCACCGCAGGTGTAGAGAAGGCACTTAGCCTGGGGGTAACTAA
ACTGGTCGAGCGATGGATTTCCGTCTCTGGTGTAGCTGATGATCCGAATAACTACCTGTTTTGCCGGGTC
AGAAAAAATGGTGTTGCCGCGCCATCTGCCACCAGCCAGCTATCAACTCGCGCCCTGGAAGGGATTTTTG
AAGCAACTCATCGATTGATTTACGGCGCTAAGGATGACTCTGGTCAGAGATACCTGGCCTGGTCTGGACA
CAGTGCCCGTGTCGGAGCCGCGCGAGATATGGCCCGCGCTGGAGTTTCAATACCGGAGATCATGCAAGCT
GGTGGCTGGACCAATGTAAATATTGTCATGAACTATATCCGTAACCTGGATAGTGAAACAGGGGCAATGG
TGCGCCTGCTGGAAGATGGCGATTAGCCATGTTTAAGGGTTCCGGTTCCACTAGGTACAATTCGATATCA
AGCTTATCGATAATCAACCTCTGGATTACAAAATTTGTGAAAGATTGACTGGTATTCTTAACTATGTTGC
TCCTTTTACGCTATGTGGATACGCTGCTTTAATGCCTTTGTATCATGCTATTGCTTCCCGTATGGCTTTC
ATTTTCTCCTCCTTGTATAAATCCTGGTTGCTGTCTCTTTATGAGGAGTTGTGGCCCGTTGTCAGGCAAC
GTGGCGTGGTGTGCACTGTGTTTGCTGACGCAACCCCCACTGGTTGGGGCATTGCCACCACCTGTCAGCT
CCTTTCCGGGACTTTCGCTTTCCCCCTCCCTATTGCCACGGCGGAACTCATCGCCGCCTGCCTTGCCCGC
TGCTGGACAGGGGCTCGGCTGTTGGGCACTGACAATTCCGTGGTGTTGTCGGGGAAATCATCGTCCTTTC
CTTGGCTGCTCGCCTGTGTTGCCACCTGGATTCTGCGCGGGACGTCCTTCTGCTACGTCCCTTCGGCCCT
CAATCCAGCGGACCTTCCTTCCCGCGGCCTGCTGCCGGCTCTGCGGCCTCTTCCGCGTCTTCGCCTTCGC
CCTCAGACGAGTCGGATCTCCCTTTGGGCCGCCTCCCCGCATCGATACCGTCGACCTCGATCGAGACCTA
GAAAAACATGGAGCAATCACAAGTAGCAATACAGCAGCTACCAATGCTGATTGTGCCTGGCTAGAAGCAC
AAGAGGAGGAGGAGGTGGGTTTTCCAGTCACACCTCAGGTACCTTTAAGACCAATGACTTACAAGGCAGC
TGTAGATCTTAGCCACTTTTTAAAAGAAAAGGGGGGACTGGAAGGGCTAATTCACTCCCAACGAAGACAA
GATATCCTTGATCTGTGGATCTACCACACACAAGGCTACTTCCCTGATTGGCAGAACTACACACCAGGGC
CAGGGATCAGATATCCACTGACCTTTGGATGGTGCTACAAGCTAGTACCAGTTGAGCAAGAGAAGGTAGA
AGAAGCCAATGAAGGAGAGAACACCCGCTTGTTACACCCTGTGAGCCTGCATGGGATGGATGACCCGGAG
AGAGAAGTATTAGAGTGGAGGTTTGACAGCCGCCTAGCATTTCATCACATGGCCCGAGAGCTGCATCCGG
ACTGTACTGGGTCTCTCTGGTTAGACCAGATCTGAGCCTGGGAGCTCTCTGGCTAACTAGGGAACCCACT
GCTTAAGCCTCAATAAAGCTTGCCTTGAGTGCTTCAAGTAGTGTGTGCCCGTCTGTTGTGTGACTCTGGT
AACTAGAGATCCCTCAGACCCTTTTAGTCAGTGTGGAAAATCTCTAGCAGCATGTGAGCAAAAGGCCAGC
AAAAGGCCAGGAACCGTAAAAAGGCCGCGTTGCTGGCGTTTTTCCATAGGCTCCGCCCCCCTGACGAGCA
TCACAAAAATCGACGCTCAAGTCAGAGGTGGCGAAACCCGACAGGACTATAAAGATACCAGGCGTTTCCC
CCTGGAAGCTCCCTCGTGCGCTCTCCTGTTCCGACCCTGCCGCTTACCGGATACCTGTCCGCCTTTCTCC
CTTCGGGAAGCGTGGCGCTTTCTCATAGCTCACGCTGTAGGTATCTCAGTTCGGTGTAGGTCGTTCGCTC
CAAGCTGGGCTGTGTGCACGAACCCCCCGTTCAGCCCGACCGCTGCGCCTTATCCGGTAACTATCGTCTT
GAGTCCAACCCGGTAAGACACGACTTATCGCCACTGGCAGCAGCCACTGGTAACAGGATTAGCAGAGCGA
GGTATGTAGGCGGTGCTACAGAGTTCTTGAAGTGGTGGCCTAACTACGGCTACACTAGAAGAACAGTATT
TGGTATCTGCGCTCTGCTGAAGCCAGTTACCTTCGGAAAAAGAGTTGGTAGCTCTTGATCCGGCAAACAA
ACCACCGCTGGTAGCGGTGGTTTTTTTGTTTGCAAGCAGCAGATTACGCGCAGAAAAAAAGGATCTCAAG
AAGATCCTTTGATCTTTTCTACGGGGTCTGACGCTCAGTGGAACGAAAACTCACGTTAAGGGATTTTGGT
CATGAGATTATCAAAAAGGATCTTCACCTAGATCCTTTTAAATTAAAAATGAAGTTTTAAATCAATCTAA
AGTATATATGAGTAAACTTGGTCTGACAGTTACCAATGCTTAATCAGTGAGGCACCTATCTCAGCGATCT
GTCTATTTCGTTCATCCATAGTTGCCTGACTCCCCGTCGTGTAGATAACTACGATACGGGAGGGCTTACC
ATCTGGCCCCAGTGCTGCAATGATACCGCGAGACCCACGCTCACCGGCTCCAGATTTATCAGCAATAAAC
CAGCCAGCCGGAAGGGCCGAGCGCAGAAGTGGTCCTGCAACTTTATCCGCCTCCATCCAGTCTATTAATT
GTTGCCGGGAAGCTAGAGTAAGTAGTTCGCCAGTTAATAGTTTGCGCAACGTTGTTGCCATTGCTACAGG
CATCGTGGTGTCACGCTCGTCGTTTGGTATGGCTTCATTCAGCTCCGGTTCCCAACGATCAAGGCGAGTT
ACATGATCCCCCATGTTGTGCAAAAAAGCGGTTAGCTCCTTCGGTCCTCCGATCGTTGTCAGAAGTAAGT
TGGCCGCAGTGTTATCACTCATGGTTATGGCAGCACTGCATAATTCTCTTACTGTCATGCCATCCGTAAG
ATGCTTTTCTGTGACTGGTGAGTACTCAACCAAGTCATTCTGAGAATAGTGTATGCGGCGACCGAGTTGC
TCTTGCCCGGCGTCAATACGGGATAATACCGCGCCACATAGCAGAACTTTAAAAGTGCTCATCATTGGAA
AACGTTCTTCGGGGCGAAAACTCTCAAGGATCTTACCGCTGTTGAGATCCAGTTCGATGTAACCCACTCG
TGCACCCAACTGATCTTCAGCATCTTTTACTTTCACCAGCGTTTCTGGGTGAGCAAAAACAGGAAGGCAA
AATGCCGCAAAAAAGGGAATAAGGGCGACACGGAAATGTTGAATACTCATACTCTTCCTTTTTCAATATT
ATTGAAGCATTTATCAGGGTTATTGTCTCATGAGCGGATACATATTTGAATGTATTTAGAAAAATAAACA
AATAGGGGTTCCGCGCACATTTCCCCGAAAAGTGCCACCTGACGTCGACGGATCGGGAGATCTCCCGATC
CCCTATGGTGCACTCTCAGTACAATCTGCTCTGATGCCGCATAGTTAAGCCAGTATCTGCTCCCTGCTTG
TGTGTTGGAGGTCGCTGAGTAGTGCGCGAGCAAAATTTAAGCTACAACAAGGCAAGGCTTGACCGACAAT
TGCATGAAGAATCTGCTTAGGGTTAGGCGTTTTGCGCTGCTTCGCGATGTACGGGCCAGATATACGCGTT
